Addgene plasmid #32311: pENTR R4-mCherry-R3
Depositing lab: Steve Stowers. Depositing organization: Montana State University. Publication: A Gateway MultiSite Recombination Cloning Toolkit. Petersen LK, Stowers RS. PLoS One. 2011;6(9):e24531. Epub 2011 Sep 9. 10.1371/journal.pone.0024531 PubMed 21931740.
Backbone
  Vector backbone: pDONR 221 P4r-P3r
  Backbone manufacturer: Invitrogen
  Backbone size w/o insert (bp): 2667
  Vector type: Gateway MultiSite entry clone
Growth in bacteria
  Bacterial resistance: Kanamycin, 50 μg/mL
  Growth temperature: 37°C
  Growth strain: DH10B
  Copy number: High Copy
Gene/Insert
  Gene/Insert name: mCherry
  Insert size (bp): 712
  Cloning method: Gateway Cloning
  Sequencing primers: 5′ M13F; 3′ M13R
Terms and licenses: Academic/Nonprofit Terms; Industry Terms: Not Available to Industry
Depositor comments: Please see http://www.everyvector.com/sequences/show_public/12868 for additional plasmid map.
How to cite: pENTR R4-mCherry-R3 was a gift from Steve Stowers (Addgene plasmid # 32311 ; http://n2t.net/addgene:32311 ; RRID:Addgene_32311)
