[The description below was written by a language model from this plasmid's Addgene catalogue record and pLannotate feature annotations shown in this document.]
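Description:
pENTR R4-mCherry-R3 is a Gateway MultiSite entry clone built by recombining an mCherry fragment into the Invitrogen donor vector pDONR 221 P4r-P3r. The full depositor sequence is 3,379 bp, consistent with the recorded 2,667 bp backbone plus a 712 bp insert. It is a bacterial cloning intermediate rather than an expression vector. It replicates at high copy from a ColE1/pUC-type origin and is selected with kanamycin through an aminoglycoside phosphotransferase (KanR) gene.

The payload is the coding sequence for mCherry, a monomeric, rapidly maturing red fluorescent protein derived from Discosoma, flanked on one side by attR4 and on the other by attR3. These mutant attR sites are the substrates for LR Clonase and define the position and orientation that the mCherry module takes when several entry clones are assembled in a single MultiSite reaction. In such a reaction, a neighbouring entry clone carrying the matching attL4 site and another carrying the matching attL3 site join on either side of mCherry, and the whole array is transferred into a destination vector. No promoter driving mCherry is annotated in this plasmid, so expression depends on regulatory elements supplied by the partner entry clones or the destination vector.

Upstream of the cassette, rrnB T1 and T2 terminators insulate the insert from read-through transcription in E. coli. A T7 promoter lies downstream of attR3 on the opposite strand. Short lacI and lacZα fragments are backbone remnants, and M13 forward and reverse priming sites are used to sequence the insert. The plasmid belongs to a modular recombination cloning toolkit, where it serves as a middle-position fluorescent reporter or tag module for multi-part constructs.
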