Features (pLannotate 1.2.2; 10 found; start..end, strand, type, name):
    121..213     +  CDS            lacI (fragment): lac repressor; lacI; The lac repressor binds to the lac operator to inhibit transcription in E. coli. This inhibition can be relieved by adding lactose or isopropyl-β-D-thiogalactopyranoside (IPTG).
    268..295     -  terminator     rrnB T2 terminator: transcription terminator T2 from the E. coli rrnB gene
    427..470     +  terminator     rrnB T1 terminator: Escherichia coli rrnB; transcription terminator T1 from the E. coli rrnB gene
    517..553     -  CDS            lacZα (fragment): LacZα fragment of β-galactosidase; lacZ fragment
    603..727     -  protein_bind   attR4: mutant version of attR; recombination site for the Gateway® LR reaction LR Clonase™
    733..1440    +  CDS            mCherry: mCherry is a basic (constitutively fluorescent) red fluorescent protein published in 2004, derived from Discosoma sp.. It is reported to be a very rapidly-maturing monomer with low acid sensitivity.
   1442..1565    +  protein_bind   attR3: mutant version of attR; recombination site for the Gateway® LR reaction LR Clonase™
   1621..1639    -  promoter       T7 promoter: promoter for bacteriophage T7 RNA polymerase
   1773..2582    +  CDS            KanR: aminoglycoside phosphotransferase; aph(3')-Ia; confers resistance to kanamycin in bacteria or G418 (Geneticin®) in eukaryotes
   2729..3317    +  rep_origin     ori: high-copy-number ColE1/pMB1/pBR322/pUC origin of replication
>Addgene plasmid #32311 | pENTR R4-mCherry-R3 | depositor full sequence | sequence record 36631 | pENTR R4-mCherry-R3 sequence 3379 bps
CTTTCCTGCGTTATCCCCTGATTCTGTGGATAACCGTATTACCGCCTTTGAGTGAGCTGATACCGCTCGC
CGCAGCCGAACGACCGAGCGCAGCGAGTCAGTGAGCGAGGAAGCGGAAGAGCGCCCAATACGCAAACCGC
CTCTCCCCGCGCGTTGGCCGATTCATTAATGCAGCTGGCACGACAGGTTTCCCGACTGGAAAGCGGGCAG
TGAGCGCAACGCAATTAATACGCGTACCGCTAGCCAGGAAGAGTTTGTAGAAACGCAAAAAGGCCATCCG
TCAGGATGGCCTTCTGCTTAGTTTGATGCCTGGCAGTTTATGGCGGGCGTCCTGCCCGCCACCCTCCGGG
CCGTTGCTTCACAACGTTCAAATCCGCTCCCGGCGGATTTGTCCTACTCAGGAGAGCGTTCACCGACAAA
CAACAGATAAAACGAAAGGCCCAGTCTTCCGACTGAGCCTTTCGTTTTATTTGATGCCTGGCAGTTCCCT
ACTCTCGCGTTAACGCTAGCATGGATGTTTTCCCAGTCACGACGTTGTAAAACGACGGCCAGTCTTAAGC
TCGGGCCCCTACAGGTCACTAATACCATCTAAGTAGTTGATTCATAGTGACTGGATATGTTGTGTTTTAC
AGTATTATGTAGTCTGTTTTTTATGCAAAATCTAATTTAATATATTGATATTTATATCATTTTACGTTTC
TCGTTCAACTTTTCTATACAAAGTTGGCCAACATGGTGAGCAAGGGCGAGGAGGATAACATGGCCATCAT
CAAGGAGTTCATGCGCTTCAAGGTGCACATGGAGGGCTCCGTGAACGGCCACGAGTTCGAGATCGAGGGC
GAGGGCGAGGGCCGCCCCTACGAGGGCACCCAGACCGCCAAGCTGAAGGTGACCAAGGGTGGCCCCCTGC
CCTTCGCCTGGGACATCCTGTCCCCTCAGTTCATGTACGGCTCCAAGGCCTACGTGAAGCACCCCGCCGA
CATCCCCGACTACTTGAAGCTGTCCTTCCCCGAGGGCTTCAAGTGGGAGCGCGTGATGAACTTCGAGGAC
GGCGGCGTGGTGACCGTGACCCAGGACTCCTCCCTGCAGGACGGCGAGTTCATCTACAAGGTGAAGCTGC
GCGGCACCAACTTCCCCTCCGACGGCCCCGTAATGCAGAAGAAGACCATGGGCTGGGAGGCCTCCTCCGA
GCGGATGTACCCCGAGGACGGCGCCCTGAAGGGCGAGATCAAGCAGAGGCTGAAGCTGAAGGACGGCGGC
CACTACGACGCTGAGGTCAAGACCACCTACAAGGCCAAGAAGCCCGTGCAGCTGCCCGGCGCCTACAACG
TCAACATCAAGTTGGACATCACCTCCCACAACGAGGACTACACCATCGTGGAACAGTACGAACGCGCCGA
GGGCCGCCACTCCACCGGCGGCATGGACGAGCTGTACAAGACAACTTTGTATAATAAAGTTGAACGAGAA
ACGTAAAATGATATAAATATCAATATATTAAATTAGATTTTGCATAAAAAACAGACTACATAATACTGTA
AAACACAACATATCCAGTCACTATGAATCAACTACTTAGATGGTATTAGTGACCTGTACTGCAGGGCGGC
CGCGATATCCCCTATAGTGAGTCGTATTACATGGTCATAGCTGTTTCCTGGCAGCTCTGGCCCGTGTCTC
AAAATCTCTGATGTTACATTGCACAAGATAAAAATATATCATCATGAACAATAAAACTGTCTGCTTACAT
AAACAGTAATACAAGGGGTGTTATGAGCCATATTCAACGGGAAACGTCGAGGCCGCGATTAAATTCCAAC
ATGGATGCTGATTTATATGGGTATAAATGGGCTCGCGATAATGTCGGGCAATCAGGTGCGACAATCTATC
GCTTGTATGGGAAGCCCGATGCGCCAGAGTTGTTTCTGAAACATGGCAAAGGTAGCGTTGCCAATGATGT
TACAGATGAGATGGTCAGACTAAACTGGCTGACGGAATTTATGCCTCTTCCGACCATCAAGCATTTTATC
CGTACTCCTGATGATGCATGGTTACTCACCACTGCGATCCCCGGAAAAACAGCATTCCAGGTATTAGAAG
AATATCCTGATTCAGGTGAAAATATTGTTGATGCGCTGGCAGTGTTCCTGCGCCGGTTGCATTCGATTCC
TGTTTGTAATTGTCCTTTTAACAGCGATCGCGTATTTCGTCTCGCTCAGGCGCAATCACGAATGAATAAC
GGTTTGGTTGATGCGAGTGATTTTGATGACGAGCGTAATGGCTGGCCTGTTGAACAAGTCTGGAAAGAAA
TGCATAAACTTTTGCCATTCTCACCGGATTCAGTCGTCACTCATGGTGATTTCTCACTTGATAACCTTAT
TTTTGACGAGGGGAAATTAATAGGTTGTATTGATGTTGGACGAGTCGGAATCGCAGACCGATACCAGGAT
CTTGCCATCCTATGGAACTGCCTCGGTGAGTTTTCTCCTTCATTACAGAAACGGCTTTTTCAAAAATATG
GTATTGATAATCCTGATATGAATAAATTGCAGTTTCATTTGATGCTCGATGAGTTTTTCTAATCAGAATT
GGTTAATTGGTTGTAACACTGGCAGAGCATTACGCTGACTTGACGGGACGGCGCAAGCTCATGACCAAAA
TCCCTTAACGTGAGTTACGCGTCGTTCCACTGAGCGTCAGACCCCGTAGAAAAGATCAAAGGATCTTCTT
GAGATCCTTTTTTTCTGCGCGTAATCTGCTGCTTGCAAACAAAAAAACCACCGCTACCAGCGGTGGTTTG
TTTGCCGGATCAAGAGCTACCAACTCTTTTTCCGAAGGTAACTGGCTTCAGCAGAGCGCAGATACCAAAT
ACTGTTCTTCTAGTGTAGCCGTAGTTAGGCCACCACTTCAAGAACTCTGTAGCACCGCCTACATACCTCG
CTCTGCTAATCCTGTTACCAGTGGCTGCTGCCAGTGGCGATAAGTCGTGTCTTACCGGGTTGGACTCAAG
ACGATAGTTACCGGATAAGGCGCAGCGGTCGGGCTGAACGGGGGGTTCGTGCACACAGCCCAGCTTGGAG
CGAACGACCTACACCGAACTGAGATACCTACAGCGTGAGCTATGAGAAAGCGCCACGCTTCCCGAAGGGA
GAAAGGCGGACAGGTATCCGGTAAGCGGCAGGGTCGGAACAGGAGAGCGCACGAGGGAGCTTCCAGGGGG
AAACGCCTGGTATCTTTATAGTCCTGTCGGGTTTCGCCACCTCTGACTTGAGCGTCGATTTTTGTGATGC
TCGTCAGGGGGGCGGAGCCTATGGAAAAACGCCAGCAACGCGGCCTTTTTACGGTTCCTGGCCTTTTGCT
GGCCTTTTGCTCACATGTT
