>Addgene plasmid #32311 | pENTR R4-mCherry-R3 | addgene partial sequence | sequence record 37575 | M13-F20 5'-TGTAAAACGACGGCCAGT-3'
TACCATCTAAGTAGTTGATTCATAGTGACTGGATATGTTGTGTTTTACAGTATTATGTAGTCTGTTTTTT
ATGCAAAATCTAATTTAATATATTGATATTTATATCATTTTACGTTTCTCGTTCAACTTTTCTATACAAA
GTTGGCCAACATGGTGAGCAAGGGCGAGGAGGATAACATGGCCATCATCAAGGAGTTCATGCGCTTCAAG
GTGCACATGGAGGGCTCCGTGAACGGCCACGAGTTCGAGATCGAGGGCGAGGGCGAGGGCCGCCCCTACG
AGGGCACCCAGACCGCCAAGCTGAAGGTGACCAAGGGTGGCCCCCTGCCCTTCGCCTGGGACATCCTGTC
CCCTCAGTTCATGTACGGCTCCAAGGCCTACGTGAAGCACCCCGCCGACATCCCCGACTACTTGAAGCTG
TCCTTCCCCGAGGGCTTCAAGTGGGAGCGCGTGATGAACTTCGAGGACGGCGGCGTGGTGACCGTGACCC
AGGACTCCTCCCTGCAGGACGGCGAGTTCATCTACAAGGTGAAGCTGCGCGGCACCAACTTCCCCTCCGA
CGGCCCCGTAATGCAGAAGAAGACCATGGGCTGGGAGGCCTCCTCCGAGCGGATGTACCCCGAGGACGGC
GCCCTGAAGGGCGAGATCAAGCAGAGGCTGAAGCTGAAGGACGGCGGCCACTACGACGCTGAGGTCAAGA
CCACCTACAAGGCCAAGAAGCCCGTGCAGCTGCCCGGCGCCTACAACGTCAACATCAAGTTGGACATCAC
CTCCCACAACGAGGACTACACCATCGTGGAACAGTACGAACGCGCCGAGGGCCGCCACTCCACCGGCGGC
ATGGACGAGCTGTACAAGACAACTTTGTATAATAAAGTTGAACGAGAAACGTAAAATGATATAAATAT
